>Addgene plasmid #91948 | pAAV-U6-CB2gRNA-CBh-mCherry | depositor full sequence | sequence record 193266 | pAAV-U6-CB2gRNA-CBh-mCherry sequence 5927 bps
CCTGCAGGCAGCTGCGCGCTCGCTCGCTCACTGAGGCCGCCCGGGCGTCGGGCGACCTTTGGTCGCCCGG
CCTCAGTGAGCGAGCGAGCGCGCAGAGAGGGAGTGGCCAACTCCATCACTAGGGGTTCCTGCGGCCGCAC
GCGTGAGGGCCTATTTCCCATGATTCCTTCATATTTGCATATACGATACAAGGCTGTTAGAGAGATAATT
AGAATTAATTTGACTGTAAACACAAAGATATTAGTACAAAATACGTGACGTAGAAAGTAATAATTTCTTG
GGTAGTTTGCAGTTTTAAAATTATGTTTTAAAATGGACTATCATATGCTTACCGTAACTTGAAAGTATTT
CGATTTCTTGGCTTTATATATCTTGTGGAAAGGACGAAACACCGTGACCAACGGCTCCAACGGGTTTTAG
AGCTAGAAATAGCAAGTTAAAATAAGGCTAGTCCGTTATCAACTTGAAAAAGTGGCACCGAGTCGGTGCT
TTTTTTCTAGAGGTACCCGTTACATAACTTACGGTAAATGGCCCGCCTGGCTGACCGCCCAACGACCCCC
GCCCATTGACGTCAATAGTAACGCCAATAGGGACTTTCCATTGACGTCAATGGGTGGAGTATTTACGGTA
AACTGCCCACTTGGCAGTACATCAAGTGTATCATATGCCAAGTACGCCCCCTATTGACGTCAATGACGGT
AAATGGCCCGCCTGGCATTGTGCCCAGTACATGACCTTATGGGACTTTCCTACTTGGCAGTACATCTACG
TATTAGTCATCGCTATTACCATGGTCGAGGTGAGCCCCACGTTCTGCTTCACTCTCCCCATCTCCCCCCC
CTCCCCACCCCCAATTTTGTATTTATTTATTTTTTAATTATTTTGTGCAGCGATGGGGGCGGGGGGGGGG
GGGGGGCGCGCGCCAGGCGGGGCGGGGCGGGGCGAGGGGCGGGGCGGGGCGAGGCGGAGAGGTGCGGCGG
CAGCCAATCAGAGCGGCGCGCTCCGAAAGTTTCCTTTTATGGCGAGGCGGCGGCGGCGGCGGCCCTATAA
AAAGCGAAGCGCGCGGCGGGCGGGAGTCGCTGCGACGCTGCCTTCGCCCCGTGCCCCGCTCCGCCGCCGC
CTCGCGCCGCCCGCCCCGGCTCTGACTGACCGCGTTACTCCCACAGGTGAGCGGGCGGGACGGCCCTTCT
CCTCCGGGCTGTAATTAGCTGAGCAAGAGGTAAGGGTTTAAGGGATGGTTGGTTGGTGGGGTATTAATGT
TTAATTACCTGGAGCACCTGCCTGAAATCACTTTTTTTCAGGTTGGACCGGTGCCACCATGGTGAGCAAG
GGCGAGGAGGATAACATGGCCATCATCAAGGAGTTCATGCGCTTCAAGGTGCACATGGAGGGCTCCGTGA
ACGGCCACGAGTTCGAGATCGAGGGCGAGGGCGAGGGCCGCCCCTACGAGGGCACCCAGACCGCCAAGCT
GAAGGTGACCAAGGGTGGCCCCCTGCCCTTCGCCTGGGACATCCTGTCCCCTCAGTTCATGTACGGCTCC
AAGGCCTACGTGAAGCACCCCGCCGACATCCCCGACTACTTGAAGCTGTCCTTCCCCGAGGGCTTCAAGT
GGGAGCGCGTGATGAACTTCGAGGACGGCGGCGTGGTGACCGTGACCCAGGACTCCTCCCTGCAGGACGG
CGAGTTCATCTACAAGGTGAAGCTGCGCGGCACCAACTTCCCCTCCGACGGCCCCGTAATGCAGAAGAAG
ACCATGGGCTGGGAGGCCTCCTCCGAGCGGATGTACCCCGAGGACGGCGCCCTGAAGGGCGAGATCAAGC
AGAGGCTGAAGCTGAAGGACGGCGGCCACTACGACGCTGAGGTCAAGACCACCTACAAGGCCAAGAAGCC
CGTGCAGCTGCCCGGCGCCTACAACGTCAACATCAAGTTGGACATCACCTCCCACAACGAGGACTACACC
ATCGTGGAACAGTACGAACGCGCCGAGGGCCGCCACTCCACCGGCGGCATGGACGAGCTGTACAAGTAAG
AATTCGATATCAAGCTTATCGATAATCAACCTCTGGATTACAAAATTTGTGAAAGATTGACTGGTATTCT
TAACTATGTTGCTCCTTTTACGCTATGTGGATACGCTGCTTTAATGCCTTTGTATCATGCTATTGCTTCC
CGTATGGCTTTCATTTTCTCCTCCTTGTATAAATCCTGGTTGCTGTCTCTTTATGAGGAGTTGTGGCCCG
TTGTCAGGCAACGTGGCGTGGTGTGCACTGTGTTTGCTGACGCAACCCCCACTGGTTGGGGCATTGCCAC
CACCTGTCAGCTCCTTTCCGGAACTTTCGCTTTCCCCCTCCCTATTGCCACGGCGGAACTCATCGCCGCC
TGCCTTGCCCGCTGCTGGACAGGGGCTCGGCTGTTGGGCACTGACAATTCCGTGGTGTTGTCGGGGAAAT
CATCGTCCTTTCCTTGGCTGCTCGCCTATGTTGCCACCTGGATTCTGCGCGGGACGTCCTTCTGCTACGT
CCCTTCGGCCCTCAATCCAGCGGACCTTCCTTCCCGCGGCCTGCTGCCGGCTCTGCGGCCTCTTCCGCGT
CTTCGCCTTCGCCCTCAGACGAGTCGGATCTCCCTTTGGGCCGCCTCCCCGCATCGATACCGAGCGCTGC
TCGAGAGATCTACGGGTGGCATCCCTGTGACCCCTCCCCAGTGCCTCTCCTGGCCCTGGAAGTTGCCACT
CCAGTGCCCACCAGCCTTGTCCTAATAAAATTAAGTTGCATCATTTTGTCTGACTAGGTGTCCTTCTATA
ATATTATGGGGTGGAGGGGGGTGGTATGGAGCAAGGGGCAAGTTGGGAAGACAACCTGTAGGGCCTGCGG
GGTCTATTGGGAACCAAGCTGGAGTGCAGTGGCACAATCTTGGCTCACTGCAATCTCCGCCTCCTGGGTT
CAAGCGATTCTCCTGCCTCAGCCTCCCGAGTTGTTGGGATTCCAGGCATGCATGACCAGGCTCAGCTAAT
TTTTGTTTTTTTGGTAGAGACGGGGTTTCACCATATTGGCCAGGCTGGTCTCCAACTCCTAATCTCAGGT
GATCTACCCACCTTGGCCTCCCAAATTGCTGGGATTACAGGCGTGAACCACTGCTCCCTTCCCTGTCCTT
CTGATTTTGTAGGTAACCACGTGCGGACCGAGCGGCCGCAGGAACCCCTAGTGATGGAGTTGGCCACTCC
CTCTCTGCGCGCTCGCTCGCTCACTGAGGCCGGGCGACCAAAGGTCGCCCGACGCCCGGGCTTTGCCCGG
GCGGCCTCAGTGAGCGAGCGAGCGCGCAGCTGCCTGCAGGGGCGCCTGATGCGGTATTTTCTCCTTACGC
ATCTGTGCGGTATTTCACACCGCATA
[95 nt withheld, positions 3387-3481]
T
[46 nt withheld, positions 3483-3528]
C
[141 nt withheld, positions 3530-3670]
CCTTTGACGTTGGAGTCCACGTTCTTT
[37 nt withheld, positions 3698-3734]
ACTCTATCTCGGGCTATTCTTTTGATTTATAAGGGATTTTGCCGATTTCGGTCTATTGGTTAAAAAATGA
GCTGATTTAACAAAAATTTAACGCGAATTTTAACAAAATATTAACGTTTACAATTTTATGGTGCACTCTC
AGTACAATCTGCTCTGATGCCGCATAGTTAAGCCAGCCCCGACACCCGCCAACACCCGCTGACGCGCCCT
GACGGGCTTGTCTGCTCCCGGCATCCGCTTACAGACAAGCTGTGACCGTCTCCGGGAGCTGCATGTGTCA
GAGGTTTTCACCGTCATCACCGAAACGCGCGAGACGAAAGGGCCTCGTGATACGCCTATTTTTATAGGTT
AATGTCATGATAATAATGGTTTCTTAGACGTCAGGTGGCACTTTTCGGGGAAATGTGCGCGGAACCCCTA
TTTGTTTATTTTTCTAAATACATTCAAATATGTATCCGCTCATGAGACAATAACCCTGATAAATGCTTCA
ATAATATTGAAAAAGGAAGAGTATGAGTATTCAACATTTCCGTGTCGCCCTTATTCCCTTTTTTGCGGCA
TTTTGCCTTCCTGTTTTTGCTCACCCAGAAACGCTGGTGAAAGTAAAAGATGCTGAAGATCAGTTGGGTG
CACGAGTGGGTTACATCGAACTGGATCTCAACAGCGGTAAGATCCTTGAGAGTTTTCGCCCCGAAGAACG
TTTTCCAATGATGAGCACTTTTAAAGTTCTGCTATGTGGCGCGGTATTATCCCGTATTGACGCCGGGCAA
GAGCAACTCGGTCGCCGCATACACTATTCTCAGAATGACTTGGTTGAGTACTCACCAGTCACAGAAAAGC
ATCTTACGGATGGCATGACAGTAAGAGAATTATGCAGTGCTGCCATAACCATGAGTGATAACACTGCGGC
CAACTTACTTCTGACAACGATCGGAGGACCGAAGGAGCTAACCGCTTTTTTGCACAACATGGGGGATCAT
GTAACTCGCCTTGATCGTTGGGAACCGGAGCTGAATGAAGCCATACCAAACGACGAGCGTGACACCACGA
TGCCTGTAGCAATGGCAACAACGTTGCGCAAACTATTAACTGGCGAACTACTTACTCTAGCTTCCCGGCA
ACAATTAATAGACTGGATGGAGGCGGATAAAGTTGCAGGACCACTTCTGCGCTCGGCCCTTCCGGCTGGC
TGGTTTATTGCTGATAAATCTGGAGCCGGTGAGCGTGGGTCTCGCGGTATCATTGCAGCACTGGGGCCAG
ATGGTAAGCCCTCCCGTATCGTAGTTATCTACACGACGGGGAGTCAGGCAACTATGGATGAACGAAATAG
ACAGATCGCTGAGATAGGTGCCTCACTGATTAAGCATTGGTAACTGTCAGACCAAGTTTACTCATATATA
CTTTAGATTGATTTAAAACTTCATTTTTAATTTAAAAGGATCTAGGTGAAGATCCTTTTTGATAATCTCA
TGACCAAAATCCCTTAACGTGAGTTTTCGTTCCACTGAGCGTCAGACCCCGTAGAAAAGATCAAAGGATC
TTCTTGAGATCCTTTTTTTCTGCGCGTAATCTGCTGCTTGCAAACAAAAAAACCACCGCTACCAGCGGTG
GTTTGTTTGCCGGATCAAGAGCTACCAACTCTTTTTCCGAAGGTAACTGGCTTCAGCAGAGCGCAGATAC
CAAATACTGTTCTTCTAGTGTAGCCGTAGTTAGGCCACCACTTCAAGAACTCTGTAGCACCGCCTACATA
CCTCGCTCTGCTAATCCTGTTACCAGTGGCTGCTGCCAGTGGCGATAAGTCGTGTCTTACCGGGTTGGAC
TCAAGACGATAGTTACCGGATAAGGCGCAGCGGTCGGGCTGAACGGGGGGTTCGTGCACACAGCCCAGCT
TGGAGCGAACGACCTACACCGAACTGAGATACCTACAGCGTGAGCTATGAGAAAGCGCCACGCTTCCCGA
AGGGAGAAAGGCGGACAGGTATCCGGTAAGCGGCAGGGTCGGAACAGGAGAGCGCACGAGGGAGCTTCCA
GGGGGAAACGCCTGGTATCTTTATAGTCCTGTCGGGTTTCGCCACCTCTGACTTGAGCGTCGATTTTTGT
GATGCTCGTCAGGGGGGCGGAGCCTATGGAAAAACGCCAGCAACGCGGCCTTTTTACGGTTCCTGGCCTT
TTGCTGGCCTTTTGCTCACATGT
Features (pLannotate 1.2.2; 19 found; start..end, strand, type, name):
     12..39      +  repeat_region  AAV2 ITR (fragment): inverted terminal repeat of adeno-associated virus serotype 2 inverted
     68..95      +  repeat_region  AAV2 ITR (fragment): inverted terminal repeat of adeno-associated virus serotype 2 inverted
    145..385     +  promoter       U6 promoter: RNA polymerase III promoter for human U6 snRNA
    414..489     +  misc_RNA       gRNA scaffold: guide RNA scaffold for the Streptococcus pyogenes CRISPR/Cas9 system
    508..793     +  enhancer       CMV enhancer: human cytomegalovirus immediate early enhancer; contains an 18-bp deletion relative to the standard CMV enhancer
    795..1072    +  promoter       chicken β-actin promoter: No description available
   1073..1301    +  intron         hybrid intron: hybrid between chicken β-actin (CBA) and minute virus of mice (MMV) introns (Gray et al., 2011)
   1319..2026    +  CDS            mCherry: mCherry is a basic (constitutively fluorescent) red fluorescent protein published in 2004, derived from Discosoma sp.. It is reported to be a very rapidly-maturing monomer with low acid sensitivity.
   2030..2054    +  misc_feature   MCS (fragment): pBluescript multiple cloning site
   2054..2642    +  misc_feature   WPRE: woodchuck hepatitis virus posttranscriptional regulatory element
   2674..3150    +  polyA_signal   hGH poly(A) signal: human growth hormone polyadenylation signal
   3190..3330    +  repeat_region  AAV2 ITR: inverted terminal repeat of adeno-associated virus serotype 2 inverted
   3335..3386    -  misc_feature   bom (fragment): basis of mobility region from pBR322
   3405..3860    +  rep_origin     f1 ori (sequence partly withheld): f1 bacteriophage origin of replication; arrow indicates direction of (+) strand synthesis
   3861..3910    -  misc_feature   bom (fragment): basis of mobility region from pBR322
   4012..4047    -  CDS            rop (fragment): Rop protein, which maintains plasmids at low copy number; rop
   4142..4246    +  promoter       AmpR promoter: bla
   4247..5107    +  CDS            AmpR: β-lactamase; bla; confers resistance to ampicillin, carbenicillin, and related antibiotics
   5278..5866    +  rep_origin     ori: high-copy-number ColE1/pMB1/pBR322/pUC origin of replication
