[The description below was written by a language model from this plasmid's Addgene catalogue record and pLannotate feature annotations shown in this document.]
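Description:
pAAV-U6-CB2gRNA-CBh-mCherry is an adeno-associated virus transfer plasmid that carries a CRISPR guide RNA against the mouse CB2 cannabinoid receptor together with a red fluorescent marker. It derives from an AAV backbone of the form ITR-U6-sgRNA-CBh-Cre-WPRE-hGHpA-ITR. It is propagated in E. coli through a high-copy ColE1/pUC-type origin with ampicillin selection (AmpR under its own bla promoter), and an f1 phage origin is also present. The catalogue lists a total size of 5956 bp, while the annotated depositor sequence is 5927 nt. In that sequence the right-hand AAV2 ITR is annotated intact, whereas the left-hand one is detected only as short fragments. This may reflect the difficulty of sequencing ITRs rather than a real deletion.

Two expression units lie between the ITRs. The human U6 RNA polymerase III promoter drives a guide consisting of a CB2R-targeting spacer fused to the Streptococcus pyogenes Cas9 gRNA scaffold. The spacer replaced the scrambled sequence of a control plasmid and is directed at the early part of the CB2R coding sequence. Downstream, the CBh promoter (CMV enhancer, chicken β-actin promoter and a hybrid CBA/MVM intron) drives mCherry, which was swapped in for the backbone's Cre gene. A WPRE follows to enhance transcript expression, and the human growth hormone polyadenylation signal terminates the unit.

The plasmid encodes no Cas9, so the nuclease must be supplied separately, and the record does not say how. After packaging into AAV, the construct delivers the guide to cells, and mCherry marks those that were transduced. The associated study examined neuronal and microglial CB2 receptor function in the mouse hippocampus.
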