Addgene plasmid #91948: pAAV-U6-CB2gRNA-CBh-mCherry
Purpose: Expression of gRNA for mouse CB2 cannabinoid receptor and mCherry
Depositing lab: Jimok Kim. Depositing organization: Augusta University. Publication: Distinct roles of neuronal and microglial CB2 cannabinoid receptors in the mouse hippocampus. Li Y, Kim J. Neuroscience. 2017 Sep 6. pii: S0306-4522(17)30629-2. doi: 10.1016/j.neuroscience.2017.08.053. PubMed 28888955.
Backbone
  Vector backbone: AAV:ITR-U6-sgRNA(backbone)-pCBh-Cre-WPRE-hGHpA-ITR
  Backbone manufacturer: F. Zhang Lab (Addgene #60229)
  Backbone size w/o insert (bp): 6394
  Total vector size (bp): 5956
  Modifications to backbone: 1. The Cre gene in the backbone plasmid was replaced by the mCherry gene at the restriction sites AgeI and EcoRI. The mCherry DNA was PCR-amplified from the plasmid pAAV-CaMKIIa-hChR2(E123T/T159C)-mCherry (Addgene #35512). 2. The 17-bp scrambled gRNA sequence between the U6 promoter and gRNA scaffolding sequence in the control plasmid was replaced by 19-bp CB2R gRNA sequence, which targets the early part of CB2R coding sequence (26th–44th bp of 1044 bp). gRNA sequence: 5' GTGACCAACGGCTCCAACGG 3'
  Vector type: AAV
Growth in bacteria
  Bacterial resistance: Ampicillin, 100 μg/mL
  Growth temperature: 37°C
  Growth strain: NEB Stable
  Copy number: Unknown
Gene/Insert
  Gene/Insert name: mCherry
  Species: Synthetic
  Insert size (bp): 711
Terms and licenses: Academic/Nonprofit Terms; Industry Terms: Not Available to Industry
How to cite: pAAV-U6-CB2gRNA-CBh-mCherry was a gift from Jimok Kim (Addgene plasmid # 91948 ; http://n2t.net/addgene:91948 ; RRID:Addgene_91948)
