>Addgene plasmid #91948 | pAAV-U6-CB2gRNA-CBh-mCherry | addgene partial sequence | sequence record 190025 | Addgene Partial NGS Result
AAATTGGGGGTGGGGAGGGGGGGGAGATGGGGAGAGTGAAGCAGAACGTGGGGCTCACCTCGACCATGGT
AATAGCGATGACTAATACGTAGATGTACTGCCAAGTAGGAAAGTCCCATAAGGTCATGTACTGGGCACAA
TGCCAGGCGGGCCATTTACCGTCATTGACGTCAATAGGGGGCGTACTTGGCATATGATACACTTGATGTA
CTGCCAAGTGGGCAGTTTACCGTAAATACTCCACCCATTGACGTCAATGGAAAGTCCCTATTGGCGTTAC
TATTGACGTCAATGGGCGGGGGTCGTTGGGCGGTCAGCCAGGCGGGCCATTTACCGTAAGTTATGTAACG
GGTACCTCTAGAAAAAAAGCACCGACTCGGTGCCACTTTTTCAAGTTGATAACGGACTAGCCTTATTTTA
ACTTGCTATTTCTAGCTCTAAAACCCGTTGGAGCCGTTGGTCACGGTGTTTCGTCCTTTCCACAAGATAT
ATAAAGCCAAGAAATCGAAATACTTTCAAGTTACGGTAAGCATATGATAGTCCATTTTAAAACATAATTT
TAAAACTGCAAACTACCCAAGAAATTATTACTTTCTACGTCACGTATTTTGTACTAATATCTTTGTGTTT
ACAGTCAAATTAATTCTAATTATCTCTCTAACAGCCTTGTATCGTATATGCAAATATGAAGGAATCATGG
GAAATAGGCCCTCACGCGTGCGGCCGCAGGAACCCCTAGTGATGGAGTTGGCCACTCCCTCTCTGCGCGC
TCGCTCGCTCACTGAGGCCGGGCGACCAAAGGTCGCCCGACGCCCGGGCGGCCTCAGTGAGCGAGCGAGC
GCGCAGCTGCCTGCAGGACATGTGAGCAAAAGGCCAGCAAAAGGCCAGGAACCGTAAAAAGGCCGCGTTG
CTGGCGTTTTTCCATAGGCTCCGCCCCCCTGACGAGCATCACAAAAATCGACGCTCAAGTCAGAGGTGGC
GAAACCCGACAGGACTATAAAGATACCAGGCGTTTCCCCCTGGAAGCTCCCTCGTGCGCTCTCCTGTTCC
GACCCTGCCGCTTACCGGATACCTGTCCGCCTTTCTCCCTTCGGGAAGCGTGGCGCTTTCTCATAGCTCA
CGCTGTAGGTATCTCAGTTCGGTGTAGGTCGTTCGCTCCAAGCTGGGCTGTGTGCACGAACCCCCCGTTC
AGCCCGACCGCTGCGCCTTATCCGGTAACTATCGTCTTGAGTCCAACCCGGTAAGACACGACTTATCGCC
ACTGGCAGCAGCCACTGGTAACAGGATTAGCAGAGCGAGGTATGTAGGCGGTGCTACAGAGTTCTTGAAG
TGGTGGCCTAACTACGGCTACACTAGAAGAACAGTATTTGGTATCTGCGCTCTGCTGAAGCCAGTTACCT
TCGGAAAAAGAGTTGGTAGCTCTTGATCCGGCAAACAAACCACCGCTGGTAGCGGTGGTTTTTTTGTTTG
CAAGCAGCAGATTACGCGCAGAAAAAAAGGATCTCAAGAAGATCCTTTGATCTTTTCTACGGGGTCTGAC
GCTCAGTGGAACGAAAACTCACGTTAAGGGATTTTGGTCATGAGATTATCAAAAAGGATCTTCACCTAGA
TCCTTTTAAATTAAAAATGAAGTTTTAAATCAATCTAAAGTATATATGAGTAAACTTGGTCTGACAGTTA
CCAATGCTTAATCAGTGAGGCACCTATCTCAGCGATCTGTCTATTTCGTTCATCCATAGTTGCCTGACTC
CCCGTCGTGTAGATAACTACGATACGGGAGGGCTTACCATCTGGCCCCAGTGCTGCAATGATACCGCGAG
ACCCACGCTCACCGGCTCCAGATTTATCAGCAATAAACCAGCCAGCCGGAAGGGCCGAGCGCAGAAGTGG
TCCTGCAACTTTATCCGCCTCCATCCAGTCTATTAATTGTTGCCGGGAAGCTAGAGTAAGTAGTTCGCCA
GTTAATAGTTTGCGCAACGTTGTTGCCATTGCTACAGGCATCGTGGTGTCACGCTCGTCGTTTGGTATGG
CTTCATTCAGCTCCGGTTCCCAACGATCAAGGCGAGTTACATGATCCCCCATGTTGTGCAAAAAAGCGGT
TAGCTCCTTCGGTCCTCCGATCGTTGTCAGAAGTAAGTTGGCCGCAGTGTTATCACTCATGGTTATGGCA
GCACTGCATAATTCTCTTACTGTCATGCCATCCGTAAGATGCTTTTCTGTGACTGGTGAGTACTCAACCA
AGTCATTCTGAGAATAGTGTATGCGGCGACCGAGTTGCTCTTGCCCGGCGTCAATACGGGATAATACCGC
GCCACATAGCAGAACTTTAAAAGTGCTCATCATTGGAAAACGTTCTTCGGGGCGAAAACTCTCAAGGATC
TTACCGCTGTTGAGATCCAGTTCGATGTAACCCACTCGTGCACCCAACTGATCTTCAGCATCTTTTACTT
TCACCAGCGTTTCTGGGTGAGCAAAAACAGGAAGGCAAAATGCCGCAAAAAAGGGAATAAGGGCGACACG
GAAATGTTGAATACTCATACTCTTCCTTTTTCAATATTATTGAAGCATTTATCAGGGTTATTGTCTCATG
AGCGGATACATATTTGAATGTATTTAGAAAAATAAACAAATAGGGGTTCCGCGCACATTTCCCCGAAAAG
TGCCACCTGACGTCTAAGAAACCATTATTATCATGACATTAACCTATAAAAATAGGCGTATCACGAGGCC
CTTTCGTCTCGCGCGTTTCGGTGATGACGGTGAAAACCTCTGACACATGCAGCTCCCGGAGACGGTCACA
GCTTGTCTGTAAGCGGATGCCGGGAGCAGACAAGCCCGTCAGGGCGCGTCAGCGGGTGTTGGCGGGTGTC
GGGGCTGGCTTAACTATGCGGCATCAGAGCAGATTGTACTGAGAGTGCACCATAAAATTGTAAACGTTAA
TATTTTGTTAAAATTCGCGTTAAATTTTTGTTAAATCAGCTCATTTTTTAACCAATAGACCGAAATCGGC
AAAATCCCTTATAAATCAAAAGAATAGCCCGAGATAGAGT
[37 nt withheld, positions 3051-3087]
AAAGAACGTGGACTCCAACGTCAAAGG
[141 nt withheld, positions 3115-3255]
G
[46 nt withheld, positions 3257-3302]
A
[95 nt withheld, positions 3304-3398]
TATGCGGTGTGAAATACCGCACAGATGCGTAAGGAGAAAATACCGCATCAGGCGCCCCTGCAGGCAGCTG
CGCGCTCGCTCGCTCACTGAGGCCGCCCGGGCAAAGCCCGGGCGTCGGGCGACCTTTGGTCGCCCGGCCT
CAGTGAGCGAGCGAGCGCGCAGAGAGGGAGTGGCCAACTCCATCACTAGGGGTTCCTGCGGCCGCTCGGT
CCGCACGTGGTTACCTACAAAATCAGAAGGACAGGGAAGGGAGCAGTGGTTCACGCCTGTAATCCCAGCA
ATTTGGGAGGCCAAGGTGGGTAGATCACCTGAGATTAGGAGTTGGAGACCAGCCTGGCCAATATGGTGAA
ACCCCGTCTCTACCAAAAAAACAAAAATTAGCTGAGCCTGGTCATGCATGCCTGGAATCCCAACAACTCG
GGAGGCTGAGGCAGGAGAATCGCTTGAACCCAGGAGGCGGAGATTGCAGTGAGCCAAGATTGTGCCACTG
CACTCCAGCTTGGTTCCCAATAGACCCCGCAGGCCCTACAGGTTGTCTTCCCAACTTGCCCCTTGCTCCA
TACCACCCCCCTCCACCCCATAATATTATAGAAGGACACCTAGTCAGACAAAATGATGCAACTTAATTTT
ATTAGGACAAGGCTGGTGGGCACTGGAGTGGCAACTTCCAGGGCCAGGAGAGGCACTGGGGAGGGGTCAC
AGGGATGCCACCCGTAGATCTCTCGAGCAGCGCTCGGTATCGATGCGGGGAGGCGGCCCAAAGGGAGATC
CGACTCGTCTGAGGGCGAAGGCGAAGACGCGGAAGAGGCCGCAGAGCCGGCAGCAGGCCGCGGGAAGGAA
GGTCCGCTGGATTGAGGGCCGAAGGGACGTAGCAGAAGGACGTCCCGCGCAGAATCCAGGTGGCAACATA
GGCGAGCAGCCAAGGAAAGGACGATGATTTCCCCGACAACACCACGGAATTGTCAGTGCCCAACAGCCGA
GCCCCTGTCCAGCAGCGGGCAAGGCAGGCGGCGATGAGTTCCGCCGTGGCAATAGGGAGGGGGAAAGCGA
AAGTTCCGGAAAGGAGCTGACAGGTGGTGGCAATGCCCCAACCAGTGGGGGTTGCGTCAGCAAACACAGT
GCACACCACGCCACGTTGCCTGACAACGGGCCACAACTCCTCATAAAGAGACAGCAACCAGGATTTATAC
AAGGAGGAGAAAATGAAAGCCATACGGGAAGCAATAGCATGATACAAAGGCATTAAAGCAGCGTATCCAC
ATAGCGTAAAAGGAGCAACATAGTTAAGAATACCAGTCAATCTTTCACAAATTTTGTAATCCAGAGGTTG
ATTATCGATAAGCTTGATATCGAATTCTTACTTGTACAGCTCGTCCATGCCGCCGGTGGAGTGGCGGCCC
TCGGCGCGTTCGTACTGTTCCACGATGGTGTAGTCCTCGTTGTGGGAGGTGATGTCCAACTTGATGTTGA
CGTTGTAGGCGCCGGGCAGCTGCACGGGCTTCTTGGCCTTGTAGGTGGTCTTGACCTCAGCGTCGTAGTG
GCCGCCGTCCTTCAGCTTCAGCCTCTGCTTGATCTCGCCCTTCAGGGCGCCGTCCTCGGGGTACATCCGC
TCGGAGGAGGCCTCCCAGCCCATGGTCTTCTTCTGCATTACGGGGCCGTCGGAGGGGAAGTTGGTGCCGC
GCAGCTTCACCTTGTAGATGAACTCGCCGTCCTGCAGGGAGGAGTCCTGGGTCACGGTCACCACGCCGCC
GTCCTCGAAGTTCATCACGCGCTCCCACTTGAAGCCCTCGGGGAAGGACAGCTTCAAGTAGTCGGGGATG
TCGGCGGGGTGCTTCACGTAGGCCTTGGAGCCGTACATGAACTGAGGGGACAGGATGTCCCAGGCGAAGG
GCAGGGGGCCACCCTTGGTCACCTTCAGCTTGGCGGTCTGGGTGCCCTCGTAGGGGCGGCCCTCGCCCTC
GCCCTCGATCTCGAACTCGTGGCCGTTCACGGAGCCCTCCATGTGCACCTTGAAGCGCATGAACTCCTTG
ATGATGGCCATGTTATCCTCCTCGCCCTTGCTCACCATGGTGGCACCGGTCCAACCTGAAAAAAAGTGAT
TTCAGGCAGGTGCTCCAGGTAATTAAACATTAATACCCCACCAACCAACCATCCCTTAAACCCTTACCTC
TTGCTCAGCTAATTACAGCCCGGAGGAGAAGGGCCGTCCCGCCCGCTCACCTGTGGGAGTAACGCGGTCA
GTCAGAGCCGGGGCGGGCGGCGCGAGGCGGCGGCGGAGCGGGGCACGGGGCGAAGGCC
